>Addgene plasmid #187974 | pET29b-pvdF WT | addgene full sequence | sequence record 372573 | Addgene NGS Result
ATCCGGATATAGTTCCTCCTTTCAGCAAAAAACCCCTCAAGACCCGTTTAGAGGCCCCAAGGGGTTATGC
TAGTTATTGCTCAGCGGTGGCAGCAGCCAACTCAGCTTCCTTTCGGGCTTTGTTAGCAGCCGGATCTCAG
TGGTGGTGGTGGTGGTGCTCGAGTGCGGCCGCAAGCTTGTCGACGGAGCTCGAATTCGGATCCGATATCG
CCATGGAACCGCGTGGCACCAGGGTACCCAGTCATCAGAGCTTCTCGGCGAGCAGCGCCAGCCCTTCGTG
CAAGGCCGGGAACAGGCTGTTGTTGAAGTTGTTCCAGCGCAGCTCGAGGATGGTGTCGTCGGGTGAAATC
TCCGTTTTCAGCACATCATGGAACACTTCGCCGGAATCGATGCCATTGTCCACATAGTGGAACGATGCTC
CGGTCCAGTACAGCGGCTCGACCGCGACCTTTTCCATGGTCGCCCAATCCACCACCTTCTCGCCCCGCGC
TCCATACAACGCGTCCAGGGTCGCATAGGCGCCACGACGCTCGTAAGGCGAGTCCTCGCGCGTCACGCCA
GGATGGATATTCATGATCCGCCGTGCGAACGGAGCGCCCGGGCGTACCAGCTCATCGAGGATGACCAGGA
GCCCGTCCAATACCACCACATCGGCGCCCAGCTCCACCAGGGTGTCATGCAGGCGTCGCTCGAAATCGCT
CTTGCCGGCCACATGCTCGGGGGTACCCCGCGGGTACCGACGGTAGGTGGACGGCACGCTGAGCAAGAGG
TCGTTCAGGGTCTTGCCTTGCACCTGCAGGTCTGCCGGATAGAACCATTGCTGCCCGGGACGATAGGCGA
AACCGTAGTCCTTGATTTTTCCCTGGTCGCGAGGCAGCTCCGCGTCGTCGTCGTAGATCACGCCCACGAG
CTCGTAGGCATCGCCCAGCGCAGTCTGGTTCAGCGCCTCCACCAAGGACTCCAGTACCGACTTCATGTAC
CGCTGTTCGCCCTTGTACGGCACGTACTGGCCGGCCTTGTCGGCCGCGGCGTTTCTCAGGGACCAGATAT
AGGCCAGTTTCCTTTTCGTCATATGTATATCTCCTTCTTAAAGTTAAACAAAATTATTTCTAGAGGGGAA
TTGTTATCCGCTCACAATTCCCCTATAGTGAGTCGTATTAATTTCGCGGGATCGAGATCGATCTCGATCC
TCTACGCCGGACGCATCGTGGCCGGCATCACCGGCGCCACAGGTGCGGTTGCTGGCGCCTATATCGCCGA
CATCACCGATGGGGAAGATCGGGCTCGCCACTTCGGGCTCATGAGCGCTTGTTTCGGCGTGGGTATGGTG
GCAGGCCCCGTGGCCGGGGGACTGTTGGGCGCCATCTCCTTGCATGCACCATTCCTTGCGGCGGCGGTGC
TCAACGGCCTCAACCTACTACTGGGCTGCTTCCTAATGCAGGAGTCGCATAAGGGAGAGCGTCGAGATCC
CGGACACCATCGAATGGCGCAAAACCTTTCGCGGTATGGCATGATAGCGCCCGGAAGAGAGTCAATTCAG
GGTGGTGAATGTGAAACCAGTAACGTTATACGATGTCGCAGAGTATGCCGGTGTCTCTTATCAGACCGTT
TCCCGCGTGGTGAACCAGGCCAGCCACGTTTCTGCGAAAACGCGGGAAAAAGTGGAAGCGGCGATGGCGG
AGCTGAATTACATTCCCAACCGCGTGGCACAACAACTGGCGGGCAAACAGTCGTTGCTGATTGGCGTTGC
CACCTCCAGTCTGGCCCTGCACGCGCCGTCGCAAATTGTCGCGGCGATTAAATCTCGCGCCGATCAACTG
GGTGCCAGCGTGGTGGTGTCGATGGTAGAACGAAGCGGCGTCGAAGCCTGTAAAGCGGCGGTGCACAATC
TTCTCGCGCAACGCGTCAGTGGGCTGATCATTAACTATCCGCTGGATGACCAGGATGCCATTGCTGTGGA
AGCTGCCTGCACTAATGTTCCGGCGTTATTTCTTGATGTCTCTGACCAGACACCCATCAACAGTATTATT
TTCTCCCATGAAGACGGTACGCGACTGGGCGTGGAGCATCTGGTCGCATTGGGTCACCAGCAAATCGCGC
TGTTAGCGGGCCCATTAAGTTCTGTCTCGGCGCGTCTGCGTCTGGCTGGCTGGCATAAATATCTCACTCG
CAATCAAATTCAGCCGATAGCGGAACGGGAAGGCGACTGGAGTGCCATGTCCGGTTTTCAACAAACCATG
CAAATGCTGAATGAGGGCATCGTTCCCACTGCGATGCTGGTTGCCAACGATCAGATGGCGCTGGGCGCAA
TGCGCGCCATTACCGAGTCCGGGCTGCGCGTTGGTGCGGACATCTCGGTAGTGGGATACGACGATACCGA
AGACAGCTCATGTTATATCCCGCCGTTAACCACCATCAAACAGGATTTTCGCCTGCTGGGGCAAACCAGC
GTGGACCGCTTGCTGCAACTCTCTCAGGGCCAGGCGGTGAAGGGCAATCAGCTGTTGCCCGTCTCACTGG
TGAAAAGAAAAACCACCCTGGCGCCCAATACGCAAACCGCCTCTCCCCGCGCGTTGGCCGATTCATTAAT
GCAGCTGGCACGACAGGTTTCCCGACTGGAAAGCGGGCAGTGAGCGCAACGCAATTAATGTAAGTTAGCT
CACTCATTAGGCACCGGGATCTCGACCGATGCCCTTGAGAGCCTTCAACCCAGTCAGCTCCTTCCGGTGG
GCGCGGGGCATGACTATCGTCGCCGCACTTATGACTGTCTTCTTTATCATGCAACTCGTAGGACAGGTGC
CGGCAGCGCTCTGGGTCATTTTCGGCGAGGACCGCTTTCGCTGGAGCGCGACGATGATCGGCCTGTCGCT
TGCGGTATTCGGAATCTTGCACGCCCTCGCTCAAGCCTTCGTCACTGGTCCCGCCACCAAACGTTTCGGC
GAGAAGCAGGCCATTATCGCCGGCATGGCGGCCCCACGGGTGCGCATGATCGTGCTCCTGTCGTTGAGGA
CCCGGCTAGGCTGGCGGGGTTGCCTTACTGGTTAGCAGAATGAATCACCGATACGCGAGCGAACGTGAAG
CGACTGCTGCTGCAAAACGTCTGCGACCTGAGCAACAACATGAATGGTCTTCGGTTTCCGTGTTTCGTAA
AGTCTGGAAACGCGGAAGTCAGCGCCCTGCACCATTATGTTCCGGATCTGCATCGCAGGATGCTGCTGGC
TACCCTGTGGAACACCTACATCTGTATTAACGAAGCGCTGGCATTGACCCTGAGTGATTTTTCTCTGGTC
CCGCCGCATCCATACCGCCAGTTGTTTACCCTCACAACGTTCCAGTAACCGGGCATGTTCATCATCAGTA
ACCCGTATCGTGAGCATCCTCTCTCGTTTCATCGGTATCATTACCCCCATGAACAGAAATCCCCCTTACA
CGGAGGCATCAGTGACCAAACAGGAAAAAACCGCCCTTAACATGGCCCGCTTTATCAGAAGCCAGACATT
AACGCTTCTGGAGAAACTCAACGAGCTGGACGCGGATGAACAGGCAGACATCTGTGAATCGCTTCACGAC
CACGCTGATGAGCTTTACCGCAGCTGCCTCGCGCGTTTCGGTGATGACGGTGAAAACCTCTGACACATGC
AGCTCCCGGAGACGGTCACAGCTTGTCTGTAAGCGGATGCCGGGAGCAGACAAGCCCGTCAGGGCGCGTC
AGCGGGTGTTGGCGGGTGTCGGGGCGCAGCCATGACCCAGTCACGTAGCGATAGCGGAGTGTATACTGGC
TTAACTATGCGGCATCAGAGCAGATTGTACTGAGAGTGCACCATTGCGGTGTGAAATACCGCACAGATGC
GTAAGGAGAAAATACCGCATCAGGCGCTCTTCCGCTTCCTCGCTCACTGACTCGCTGCGCTCGGTCGTTC
GGCTGCGGCGAGCGGTATCAGCTCACTCAAAGGCGGTAATACGGTTATCCACAGAATCAGGGGATAACGC
AGGAAAGAACATGTGAGCAAAAGGCCAGCAAAAGGCCAGGAACCGTAAAAAGGCCGCGTTGCTGGCGTTT
TTCCATAGGCTCCGCCCCCCTGACGAGCATCACAAAAATCGACGCTCAAGTCAGAGGTGGCGAAACCCGA
CAGGACTATAAAGATACCAGGCGTTTCCCCCTGGAAGCTCCCTCGTGCGCTCTCCTGTTCCGACCCTGCC
GCTTACCGGATACCTGTCCGCCTTTCTCCCTTCGGGAAGCGTGGCGCTTTCTCATAGCTCACGCTGTAGG
TATCTCAGTTCGGTGTAGGTCGTTCGCTCCAAGCTGGGCTGTGTGCACGAACCCCCCGTTCAGCCCGACC
GCTGCGCCTTATCCGGTAACTATCGTCTTGAGTCCAACCCGGTAAGACACGACTTATCGCCACTGGCAGC
AGCCACTGGTAACAGGATTAGCAGAGCGAGGTATGTAGGCGGTGCTACAGAGTTCTTGAAGTGGTGGCCT
AACTACGGCTACACTAGAAGGACAGTATTTGGTATCTGCGCTCTGCTGAAGCCAGTTACCTTCGGAAAAA
GAGTTGGTAGCTCTTGATCCGGCAAACAAACCACCGCTGGTAGCGGTGGTTTTTTTGTTTGCAAGCAGCA
GATTACGCGCAGAAAAAAAGGATCTCAAGAAGATCCTTTGATCTTTTCTACGGGGTCTGACGCTCAGTGG
AACGAAAACTCACGTTAAGGGATTTTGGTCATGAACAATAAAACTGTCTGCTTACATAAACAGTAATACA
AGGGGTGTTATGAGCCATATTCAACGGGAAACGTCTTGCTCTAGGCCGCGATTAAATTCCAACATGGATG
CTGATTTATATGGGTATAAATGGGCTCGCGATAATGTCGGGCAATCAGGTGCGACAATCTATCGATTGTA
TGGGAAGCCCGATGCGCCAGAGTTGTTTCTGAAACATGGCAAAGGTAGCGTTGCCAATGATGTTACAGAT
GAGATGGTCAGACTAAACTGGCTGACGGAATTTATGCCTCTTCCGACCATCAAGCATTTTATCCGTACTC
CTGATGATGCATGGTTACTCACCACTGCGATCCCCGGGAAAACAGCATTCCAGGTATTAGAAGAATATCC
TGATTCAGGTGAAAATATTGTTGATGCGCTGGCAGTGTTCCTGCGCCGGTTGCATTCGATTCCTGTTTGT
AATTGTCCTTTTAACAGCGATCGCGTATTTCGTCTCGCTCAGGCGCAATCACGAATGAATAACGGTTTGG
TTGATGCGAGTGATTTTGATGACGAGCGTAATGGCTGGCCTGTTGAACAAGTCTGGAAAGAAATGCATAA
ACTTTTGCCATTCTCACCGGATTCAGTCGTCACTCATGGTGATTTCTCACTTGATAACCTTATTTTTGAC
GAGGGGAAATTAATAGGTTGTATTGATGTTGGACGAGTCGGAATCGCAGACCGATACCAGGATCTTGCCA
TCCTATGGAACTGCCTCGGTGAGTTTTCTCCTTCATTACAGAAACGGCTTTTTCAAAAATATGGTATTGA
TAATCCTGATATGAATAAATTGCAGTTTCATTTGATGCTCGATGAGTTTTTCTAAGAATTAATTCATGAG
CGGATACATATTTGAATGTATTTAGAAAAATAAACAAATAGGGGTTCCGCGCACATTTCCCCGAAAAGTG
CCACCTAAATTGTAAGCGTTAATATTTTGTTAAAATTCGCGTTAAATTTTTGTTAAATCAGCTCATTTTT
TAACCAATAGGCCGAAATCGGCAAAATCCCTTATAAATCAAAAGAATAGACCGAGATAGGGT
[37 nt withheld, positions 5803-5839]
AAAGAACGTGGACTCCAACGTCAAAGG
[49 nt withheld, positions 5867-5915]
T
[91 nt withheld, positions 5917-6007]
G
[124 nt withheld, positions 6009-6132]
CCCATTCGCCA
Features (pLannotate 1.2.2; 18 found; start..end, strand, type, name):
     26..73      -  terminator     T7 terminator: transcription terminator for bacteriophage T7 RNA polymerase
     81..130     -  CDS            SET1 (fragment): solubility-enhancement tag derived from T7 phage gene 10B
    140..157     -  CDS            9xHis (fragment): 9xHis affinity tag
   1080..1102    -  RBS            RBS: efficient ribosome binding site from bacteriophage T7 gene 10 (Olins and Rangwala, 1989)
   1117..1141    -  protein_bind   lac operator: The lac repressor binds to the lac operator to inhibit transcription in E. coli. This inhibition can be relieved by adding lactose or isopropyl-β-D-thiogalactopyranoside (IPTG). lac repressor encoded by lacI
   1142..1160    -  promoter       T7 promoter: promoter for bacteriophage T7 RNA polymerase
   1186..1465    +  CDS            TcR (fragment): tetracycline efflux protein; tet; confers resistance to tetracycline
   1473..1550    +  promoter       lacI promoter: lacI
   1551..2633    +  CDS            lacI: lac repressor; lacI; The lac repressor binds to the lac operator to inhibit transcription in E. coli. This inhibition can be relieved by adding lactose or isopropyl-β-D-thiogalactopyranoside (IPTG).
   2646..2667    +  protein_bind   CAP binding site: CAP binding activates transcription in the presence of cAMP. E. coli catabolite activator protein
   2682..2973    +  CDS            TcR (fragment): tetracycline efflux protein; tet; confers resistance to tetracycline
   3045..3425    -  CDS            YPB1_ECOLX: Protein predicted: Swiss-Prot protein existence level 4. From Escherichia coli.
   3442..3633    +  CDS            rop: Rop protein, which maintains plasmids at low copy number; rop
   3735..3874    +  misc_feature   bom: basis of mobility region from pBR322
   4060..4648    -  rep_origin     ori: high-copy-number ColE1/pMB1/pBR322/pUC origin of replication
   4770..5585    +  CDS            KanR: aminoglycoside phosphotransferase; aph(3')-Ia; confers resistance to kanamycin in bacteria or G418 (Geneticin®) in eukaryotes
   5594..5651    -  promoter       AmpR promoter (fragment): bla
   5704..6132    -  rep_origin     f1 ori (sequence partly withheld): f1 bacteriophage origin of replication; arrow indicates direction of (+) strand synthesis
