[The description below was written by a language model from this plasmid's Addgene catalogue record and pLannotate feature annotations shown in this document.]
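Description:
pET29b-pvdF WT is a bacterial expression plasmid built on the Novagen pET29b backbone for producing wild-type PvdF, the hydroxyornithine transformylase of pyoverdin siderophore biosynthesis, from Pseudomonas aeruginosa PAO1. The 825 bp coding sequence was inserted by restriction cloning with an intact NdeI site at the 5′ end and a BglII site at the 3′ end that was destroyed in the process. The plasmid replicates from a ColE1/pBR322-type origin accompanied by the rop gene and bom region, and also carries an f1 origin for single-stranded DNA production. Selection is by kanamycin through the aph(3')-Ia gene. The catalogue lists it as high copy, although rop normally moderates copy number in pBR322-derived vectors.

Expression is driven by a T7 promoter followed by a lac operator and the strong T7 gene 10 ribosome binding site, with a T7 terminator downstream. The plasmid-borne lacI gene, under its own promoter, supplies lac repressor, so transcription stays low until IPTG is added in a host providing T7 RNA polymerase. The annotation software did not label the pvdF open reading frame itself, but the unannotated stretch between the ribosome binding site and the terminator-proximal region corresponds to its expected position. A histidine-tag fragment lies just downstream of this region; the record does not say whether it is fused in frame to PvdF. Short TcR, SET1 and AmpR promoter fragments are most likely backbone remnants or annotation artefacts. The sequenced record is 6,143 nt, slightly shorter than the listed total of 6,195 bp. The construct suits recombinant production of PvdF in E. coli for the kind of structural and enzymological work on this N10-formyltetrahydrofolate-dependent formyltransferase indicated by the associated publication.
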