Addgene plasmid #187974: pET29b-pvdF WT
Purpose: Expresses hyrdoxyornithine transformylase PvdF from Pseudomonas aeruginosa
Depositing lab: Audrey Lamb. Depositing organization: University of Kansas. Publication: PvdF of pyoverdin biosynthesis is a structurally unique N(10)-formyltetrahydrofolate-dependent formyltransferase. Kenjic N, Hoag MR, Moraski GC, Caperelli CA, Moran GR, Lamb AL. Arch Biochem Biophys. 2019 Mar 30;664:40-50. doi: 10.1016/j.abb.2019.01.028. Epub 2019 Jan 26. PubMed 30689984.
Backbone
  Vector backbone: pET29b
  Backbone manufacturer: Novagen
  Backbone size w/o insert (bp): 5370
  Total vector size (bp): 6195
  Vector type: Bacterial Expression
Growth in bacteria
  Bacterial resistance: Kanamycin, 50 μg/mL
  Growth temperature: 37°C
  Growth strain: DH5alpha
  Copy number: High Copy
Gene/Insert
  Gene/Insert name: pvdF WT (alt name: hydroxyornithine transformylase)
  Species: Pseudomonas aeruginosa PAO1
  Insert size (bp): 825
  GenBank ID: WP_003114501.1
  Promoter: T7
  Cloning method: Restriction Enzyme; 5′ cloning site NdeI (not destroyed); 3′ cloning site BglII (destroyed during cloning)
  Sequencing primers: 5′ ATG CGT CCG GCG TAG A; 3′ TAG TTA TTG CTC AGC GGT GG
Terms and licenses: Academic/Nonprofit Terms; Industry Terms: Not Available to Industry
How to cite: pET29b-pvdF WT was a gift from Audrey Lamb (Addgene plasmid # 187974 ; http://n2t.net/addgene:187974 ; RRID:Addgene_187974)
